Addgene plasmid #200467: pKLV2-U6gRNA5(ARID1A(42))-PGKpuro2ABFP-W
Purpose: Lentiviral vector expressing gRNA targeting human ARID1A
Depositing lab: Kosuke Yusa. Depositing organization: Kyoto University, Institute for Life and Medical Sciences. Publication: Canonical BAF complex regulates the oncogenic program in human T-cell acute lymphoblastic leukemia. Aoki K, Hyuga M, Tarumoto Y, Nishibuchi G, Ueda A, Ochi Y, Sugino S, Mikami T, Kobushi H, Kato I, Akahane K, Inukai T, Takaori-Kondo A, Takita J, Ogawa S, Yusa K. Blood. 2023 Nov 3:blood.2023020857. doi: 10.1182/blood.2023020857. PubMed 37922452.
Backbone
  Vector backbone: pKLV2-U6gRNA5(BbsI)-PGKpuro2ABFP-W
  Backbone manufacturer: addgene
  Backbone size w/o insert (bp): 8648
  Total vector size (bp): 8650
  Vector type: Lentiviral
  Selectable markers: Puromycin
Growth in bacteria
  Bacterial resistance: Ampicillin, 100 μg/mL
  Growth temperature: 37°C
  Growth strain: NEB Stable
  Copy number: Unknown
Gene/Insert
  Gene/Insert name: ARID1A(42)
  gRNA/shRNA sequence: CCAGTGTAGGAGTCCGTCC
  Species: H. sapiens (human)
  Entrez Gene: ARID1A (a.k.a. B120, BAF250, BAF250a, BM029, C1orf4, CSS2, ELD, MRD14, OSA1, P270, SMARCF1, hELD, hOSA1)
  Cloning method: Restriction Enzyme; 5′ cloning site BbsI (destroyed during cloning); 3′ cloning site BbsI (destroyed during cloning)
  Sequencing primers: 5′ AGATAATTAGAATTAATTTGACTG
Terms and licenses: Academic/Nonprofit Terms; Industry Terms: Not Available to Industry
How to cite: pKLV2-U6gRNA5(ARID1A(42))-PGKpuro2ABFP-W was a gift from Kosuke Yusa (Addgene plasmid # 200467 ; http://n2t.net/addgene:200467 ; RRID:Addgene_200467)
