[The description below was written by a language model from this plasmid's Addgene catalogue record and pLannotate feature annotations shown in this document.]
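Description:
pKLV2-U6gRNA5(ARID1A(42))-PGKpuro2ABFP-W is an 8,650 bp HIV-1-based lentiviral transfer plasmid that delivers a single CRISPR guide RNA against human ARID1A, a BAF250a/SMARCF1 subunit of the BAF chromatin remodelling complex. It was made by ligating the guide oligonucleotides into the BbsI sites of the empty pKLV2-U6gRNA5(BbsI)-PGKpuro2ABFP-W backbone, a step that destroys both sites. In bacteria the plasmid replicates from a high-copy ColE1/pUC-type origin and is selected with ampicillin through the β-lactamase gene. An f1 origin and remnants of a lac/lacZα cloning region flanked by T7 and T3 promoters are also present.

The viral genome is transcribed in packaging cells from a CMV enhancer/promoter fused to a truncated 5' LTR. It carries the Ψ packaging signal with a gag fragment, the RRE for Rev-dependent nuclear export, and the cPPT/CTS, and it ends in a truncated 3' LTR followed by a bGH polyadenylation signal. Two expression units sit between these elements. A human U6 RNA polymerase III promoter drives the ARID1A spacer fused to a Streptococcus pyogenes Cas9 guide scaffold. A mouse PGK promoter drives puromycin N-acetyltransferase linked to TagBFP, which the construct name indicates is joined through a 2A peptide, and a WPRE follows to enhance transcript expression. Transduced cells can therefore be selected with puromycin or tracked and sorted by blue fluorescence.

The plasmid encodes no Cas9, so the nuclease must be supplied separately in the target cells. The associated publication concerns the role of the canonical BAF complex in human T-cell acute lymphoblastic leukaemia, which is consistent with use of this vector for ARID1A knockout.
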