Features (pLannotate 1.2.2; 28 found; start..end, strand, type, name):
    253..452     +  promoter       CMV promoter: human cytomegalovirus (CMV) immediate early promoter
    470..650     +  LTR            5' LTR (truncated): truncated 5' long terminal repeat (LTR) from HIV-1
    697..822     +  misc_feature   HIV-1 Ψ: packaging signal of human immunodeficiency virus type 1
    806..1144    +  CDS            HIV-1 gag (fragment): gag protein from human immunodeficiency virus 1; gag
   1321..1554    +  misc_feature   RRE: The Rev response element (RRE) of HIV-1 allows for Rev-dependent mRNA export from the nucleus to the cytoplasm.
   1931..2031    +  CDS            Rev (fragment): human immunodeficiency virus 1 (HIV-1) Rev protein; rev; enhances nuclear export of unspliced and incompletely spliced viral mRNAs
   2081..2198    +  misc_feature   cPPT/CTS: central polypurine tract and central termination sequence of HIV-1
   2273..2513    +  promoter       U6 promoter: RNA polymerase III promoter for human U6 snRNA
   2560..2627    +  misc_RNA       tracrRNA (fragment): trans-activating CRISPR RNA for the Streptococcus pyogenes CRISPR/Cas9 system
   2650..3149    +  promoter       PGK promoter: mouse phosphoglycerate kinase 1 promoter
   3189..3785    +  CDS            PuroR (fragment): puromycin N-acetyltransferase; pac from Streptomyces; confers resistance to puromycin
   3858..4556    +  CDS            TagBFP: TagBFP is a basic (constitutively fluorescent) blue fluorescent protein published in 2008, derived from Entacmaea quadricolor. It is reported to be a very rapidly-maturing monomer with very low acid sensitivity.
   4568..5154    +  misc_feature   WPRE: woodchuck hepatitis virus posttranscriptional regulatory element
   5148..5294    +  CDS            nef (fragment): NEF_HV1LA - Experimental evidence at protein level: Swiss-Prot protein existence level 1. Extracellular Nef protein targets CD4(+) T-lymphocytes for apoptosis by interacting with CXCR4 surface receptors. From Human immunodeficiency virus type 1 group M subtype B (isolate Lai) (HIV-1).
   5302..5480    +  LTR            5' LTR (truncated): truncated 5' long terminal repeat (LTR) from HIV-1
   5506..5617    +  polyA_signal   bGH poly(A) signal: bovine growth hormone polyadenylation signal
   5756..5774    -  promoter       T3 promoter: promoter for bacteriophage T3 RNA polymerase
   5819..5835    -  protein_bind   lac operator: The lac repressor binds to the lac operator to inhibit transcription in E. coli. This inhibition can be relieved by adding lactose or isopropyl-β-D-thiogalactopyranoside (IPTG). lac repressor encoded by lacI
   5843..5873    -  promoter       lac promoter: promoter for the E. coli lac operon
   5888..5909    -  protein_bind   CAP binding site: CAP binding activates transcription in the presence of cAMP. E. coli catabolite activator protein
   5922..6014    -  CDS            lacI (fragment): lac repressor; lacI; The lac repressor binds to the lac operator to inhibit transcription in E. coli. This inhibition can be relieved by adding lactose or isopropyl-β-D-thiogalactopyranoside (IPTG).
   6197..6785    -  rep_origin     ori: high-copy-number ColE1/pMB1/pBR322/pUC origin of replication
   6956..7816    -  CDS            AmpR: β-lactamase; bla; confers resistance to ampicillin, carbenicillin, and related antibiotics
   7817..7921    -  promoter       AmpR promoter: bla
   7974..8402    -  rep_origin     f1 ori (sequence partly withheld): f1 bacteriophage origin of replication; arrow indicates direction of (+) strand synthesis
   8407..8562    -  CDS            lacZα (fragment): LacZα fragment of β-galactosidase; lacZ fragment
   8570..8588    +  promoter       T7 promoter: promoter for bacteriophage T7 RNA polymerase
   8602..252     +  enhancer       CMV enhancer (across the origin): human cytomegalovirus immediate early enhancer
>Addgene plasmid #200467 | pKLV2-U6gRNA5(ARID1A(42))-PGKpuro2ABFP-W | addgene full sequence | sequence record 418719 | Addgene NGS Result
CGCCCATTGACGTCAATAATGACGTATGTTCCCATAGTAACGCCAATAGGGACTTTCCATTGACGTCAAT
GGGTGGAGTATTTACGGTAAACTGCCCACTTGGCAGTACATCAAGTGTATCATATGCCAAGTACGCCCCC
TATTGACGTCAATGACGGTAAATGGCCCGCCTGGCATTATGCCCAGTACATGACCTTATGGGACTTTCCT
ACTTGGCAGTACATCTACGTATTAGTCATCGCTATTACCATGGTGATGCGGTTTTGGCAGTACATCAATG
GGCGTGGATAGCGGTTTGACTCACGGGGATTTCCAAGTCTCCACCCCATTGACGTCAATGGGAGTTTGTT
TTGGCACCAAAATCAACGGGACTTTCCAAAATGTCGTAACAACTCCGCCCCATTGACGCAAATGGGCGGT
AGGCGTGTACGGTGGGAGGTCTATATAAGCAGCGCGTTTTGCCTGTACTGGGTCTCTCTGGTTAGACCAG
ATCTGAGCCTGGGAGCTCTCTGGCTAACTAGGGAACCCACTGCTTAAGCCTCAATAAAGCTTGCCTTGAG
TGCTTCAAGTAGTGTGTGCCCGTCTGTTGTGTGACTCTGGTAACTAGAGATCCCTCAGACCCTTTTAGTC
AGTGTGGAAAATCTCTAGCAGTGGCGCCCGAACAGGGACTTGAAAGCGAAAGGGAAACCAGAGGAGCTCT
CTCGACGCAGGACTCGGCTTGCTGAAGCGCGCACGGCAAGAGGCGAGGGGCGGCGACTGGTGAGTACGCC
AAAAATTTTGACTAGCGGAGGCTAGAAGGAGAGAGATGGGTGCGAGAGCGTCAGTATTAAGCGGGGGAGA
ATTAGATCGCGATGGGAAAAAATTCGGTTAAGGCCAGGGGGAAAGAAAAAATATAAATTAAAACATATAG
TATGGGCAAGCAGGGAGCTAGAACGATTCGCAGTTAATCCTGGCCTGTTAGAAACATCAGAAGGCTGTAG
ACAAATACTGGGACAGCTACAACCATCCCTTCAGACAGGATCAGAAGAACTTAGATCATTATATAATACA
GTAGCAACCCTCTATTGTGTGCATCAAAGGATAGAGATAAAAGACACCAAGGAAGCTTTAGACAAGATAG
AGGAAGAGCAAAACAAAAGTAAGACCACCGCACAGCAAGCGGCCGGCCGCGCTGATCTTCAGACCTGGAG
GAGGAGATATGAGGGACAATTGGAGAAGTGAATTATATAAATATAAAGTAGTAAAAATTGAACCATTAGG
AGTAGCACCCACCAAGGCAAAGAGAAGAGTGGTGCAGAGAGAAAAAAGAGCAGTGGGAATAGGAGCTTTG
TTCCTTGGGTTCTTGGGAGCAGCAGGAAGCACTATGGGCGCAGCGTCAATGACGCTGACGGTACAGGCCA
GACAATTATTGTCTGGTATAGTGCAGCAGCAGAACAATTTGCTGAGGGCTATTGAGGCGCAACAGCATCT
GTTGCAACTCACAGTCTGGGGCATCAAGCAGCTCCAGGCAAGAATCCTGGCTGTGGAAAGATACCTAAAG
GATCAACAGCTCCTGGGGATTTGGGGTTGCTCTGGAAAACTCATTTGCACCACTGCTGTGCCTTGGAATG
CTAGTTGGAGTAATAAATCTCTGGAACAGATTTGGAATCACACGACCTGGATGGAGTGGGACAGAGAAAT
TAACAATTACACAAGCTTAATACACTCCTTAATTGAAGAATCGCAAAACCAGCAAGAAAAGAATGAACAA
GAATTATTGGAATTAGATAAATGGGCAAGTTTGTGGAATTGGTTTAACATAACAAATTGGCTGTGGTATA
TAAAATTATTCATAATGATAGTAGGAGGCTTGGTAGGTTTAAGAATAGTTTTTGCTGTACTTTCTATAGT
GAATAGAGTTAGGCAGGGATATTCACCATTATCGTTTCAGACCCACCTCCCAACCCCGAGGGGACCCGAC
AGGCCCGAAGGAATAGAAGAAGAAGGTGGAGAGAGAGACAGAGACAGATCCATTCGATTAGTGAACGGAT
CGGCACTGCGTGCGCCAATTCTGCAGACAAATGGCAGTATTCATCCACAATTTTAAAAGAAAAGGGGGGA
TTGGGGGGTACAGTGCAGGGGAAAGAATAGTAGACATAATAGCAACAGACATACAAACTAAAGAATTACA
AAAACAAATTACAAAAATTCAAAATTTTCGGGTTTATTACAGGGACAGCAGAGATCCAGTTTGGTTAGTA
CCGGGCCCTACGCGTCCAAGGTCGGGCAGGAAGAGGGCCTATTTCCCATGATTCCTTCATATTTGCATAT
ACGATACAAGGCTGTTAGAGAGATAATTAGAATTAATTTGACTGTAAACACAAAGATATTAGTACAAAAT
ACGTGACGTAGAAAGTAATAATTTCTTGGGTAGTTTGCAGTTTTAAAATTATGTTTTAAAATGGACTATC
ATATGCTTACCGTAACTTGAAAGTATTTCGATTTCTTGGCTTTATATATCTTGTGGAAAGGACGAAACAC
CGCCAGTGTAGGAGTCCGTCCGTTTAAGAGCTATGCTGGAAACAGCATAGCAAGTTTAAATAAGGCTAGT
CCGTTATCAACTTGAAAAAGTGGCACCGAGTCGGTGCTTTTTTTGGATCCAATTCTACCGGGTAGGGGAG
GCGCTTTTCCCAAGGCAGTCTGGAGCATGCGCTTTAGCAGCCCCGCTGGGCACTTGGCGCTACACAAGTG
GCCTCTGGCCTCGCACACATTCCACATCCACCGGTAGGCGCCAACCGGCTCCGTTCTTTGGTGGCCCCTT
CGCGCCACCTTCTACTCCTCCCCTAGTCAGGAAGTTCCCCCCCGCCCCGCAGCTCGCGTCGTGCAGGACG
TGACAAATGGAAGTAGCACGTCTCACTAGTCTCGTGCAGATGGACAGCACCGCTGAGCAATGGAAGCGGG
TAGGCCTTTGGGGCAGCGGCCAATAGCAGCTTTGCTCCTTCGCTTTCTGGGCTCAGAGGCTGGGAAGGGG
TGGGTCCGGGGGCGGGCTCAGGGGCGGGCTCAGGGGCGGGGCGGGCGCCCGAAGGTCCTCCGGAGGCCCG
GCATTCTGCACGCTTCAAAAGCGCACGTCTGCCGCGCTGTTCTCCTCTTCCTCATCTCCGGGCCTTTCGA
CCTGCATCCATCTAGATCTCGAGCAGCTGAAGCTTACCATGACCGAGTACAAGCCCACGGTGCGCCTCGC
CACCCGCGACGACGTCCCCAGGGCCGTACGCACCCTCGCCGCCGCGTTCGCCGACTACCCCGCCACGCGC
CACACCGTCGATCCGGACCGCCACATCGAGCGGGTCACCGAGCTGCAAGAACTCTTCCTCACGCGCGTCG
GGCTCGACATCGGCAAGGTGTGGGTCGCGGACGACGGCGCCGCGGTGGCGGTCTGGACCACGCCGGAGAG
CGTCGAAGCGGGGGCGGTGTTCGCCGAGATCGGCCCGCGCATGGCCGAGTTGAGCGGTTCCCGGCTGGCC
GCGCAGCAACAGATGGAAGGCCTCCTGGCGCCGCACCGGCCCAAGGAGCCCGCGTGGTTCCTGGCCACCG
TCGGCGTCTCGCCCGACCACCAGGGCAAGGGTCTGGGCAGCGCCGTCGTGCTCCCCGGAGTGGAGGCGGC
CGAGCGCGCCGGGGTGCCCGCCTTCCTGGAGACCTCCGCGCCCCGCAACCTCCCCTTCTACGAGCGGCTC
GGCTTCACCGTCACCGCCGACGTCGAGGTGCCCGAAGGACCGCGCACCTGGTGCATGACCCGCAAGCCCG
GTGCCGGCGGCGGGTCCGGAGGAGAGGGCAGAGGAAGTCTCCTAACATGCGGTGACGTGGAGGAGAATCC
TGGCCCAATGAGCGAGCTGATTAAGGAGAACATGCACATGAAGCTGTACATGGAGGGCACCGTGGACAAC
CATCACTTCAAGTGCACATCCGAGGGCGAAGGCAAGCCCTACGAGGGCACCCAGACCATGAGAATCAAGG
TGGTCGAGGGCGGCCCTCTCCCCTTCGCCTTCGACATCCTGGCTACTAGCTTCCTCTACGGCAGCAAGAC
CTTCATCAACCACACCCAGGGCATCCCCGACTTCTTCAAGCAGTCCTTCCCTGAGGGCTTCACATGGGAG
AGAGTCACCACATACGAGGACGGGGGCGTGCTGACCGCTACCCAGGACACCAGCCTCCAGGACGGCTGCC
TCATCTACAACGTCAAGATCAGAGGGGTGAACTTCACATCCAACGGCCCTGTGATGCAGAAGAAAACACT
CGGCTGGGAGGCCTTCACCGAGACGCTGTACCCCGCTGACGGCGGCCTGGAAGGCAGAAACGACATGGCC
CTGAAGCTCGTGGGCGGGAGCCATCTGATCGCAAACATCAAGACCACATATAGATCCAAGAAACCCGCTA
AGAACCTCAAGATGCCTGGCGTCTACTATGTGGACTACAGACTGGAAAGAATCAAGGAGGCCAACAACGA
GACCTACGTCGAGCAGCACGAGGTGGCAGTGGCCAGATACTGCGACCTCCCTAGCAAACTGGGGCACAAG
CTTAATTGAGCGGCCGCTCAACCTCTGGATTACAAAATTTGTGAAAGATTGACTGGTATTCTTAACTATG
TTGCTCCTTTTACGCTATGTGGATACGCTGCTTTAATGCCTTTGTATCATGCTATTGCTTCCCGTATGGC
TTTCATTTTCTCCTCCTTGTATAAATCCTGGTTGCTGTCTCTTTATGAGGAGTTGTGGCCCGTTGTCAGG
CAACGTGGCGTGGTGTGCACTGTGTTTGCTGACGCAACCCCCACTGGTTGGGGCATTGCCACCACCTGTC
AGCTCCTTTCCGGGACTTTCGCTTTCCCCCTCCCTATTGCCACGGCGGAACTCATCGCCGCCTGCCTTGC
CCGCTGCTGGACAGGGGCTCGGCTGTTGGGCACTGACAATTCCGTGGTGTTGTCGGGGAAATCATCGTCC
TTTCCTTGGCTGCTCGCCTGTGTTGCCACCTGGATTCTGCGCGGGACGTCCTTCTGCTACGTCCCTTCGG
CCCTCAATCCAGCGGACCTTCCTTCCCGCGGCCTGCTGCCGGCTCTGCGGCCTCTTCCGCGTCTACGCCT
TCGCCCTCAGACGAGTCGGATCTCCCTTTGGGCCGCCTCCCCGCAGGTACCTTTAAGACCAATGACTTAC
AAGGCAGCTGTAGATCTTAGCCACTTTTTAAAAGAAAAGGGGGGACTGGAAGGGCTAATTCACTCCCAAA
GAAGTCAAGATCTGCTTTTTGCCTGTACTGGGTCTCTCTGGTTAGACCAGAGTCTCTCTGGTTAGACCAG
ATCTGAGCCTGGGAGCTCTCTGGCTAACTAGGGAACCCACTGCTTAAGCCTCAATAAAGCTTGCCTTGAG
TGCTTCAAGTAGTGTGTGCCCGTCTGTTGTGTGACTCTGGTAACTAGAGATCCCTCAGACCCTTTTAGTC
AGTGTGGAAAATCTCTAGCAGTTTAAACCCGCTGATCAGCCTCGACTGTGCCTTCTAGTTGCCAGCCATC
TGTTGTTTGCCCCTCCCCCGTGCCTTCCTTGACCCTGGAAGGTGCCACTCCCACTGTCCTTTCCTAATAA
AATGAGGAAATTGCATCGCATTGTCTGAGTAGGTGTCATTCTATTCTGGGGGGTGGGGTGGGGCAGGACA
GCAAGGGGGAGGATTGGGAAGTCAATAGCAGGCATGCTGGGGATGCGGTGGGCTCTATGGGCGGCCGTTA
ATTAAGCTTTTGTTCCCTTTAGTGAGGGTTAATTGCGCGCTTGGCGTAATCATGGTCATAGCTGTTTCCT
GTGTGAAATTGTTATCCGCTCACAATTCCACACAACATACGAGCCGGGAGCATAAAGTGTAAAGCCTGGG
GTGCCTAATGAGTGAGCTAACTCACATTAATTGCGTTGCGCTCACTGCCCGCTTTCCAGTCGGGAAACCT
GTCGTGCCAGCTGCATTAATGAATCGGCCAACGCGCGGGGAGAGGCGGTTTGCGTATTGGGCGCTCTTCC
GCTTCCTCGCTCACTGACTCGCTGCGCTCGGTCGTTCGGCTGCGGCGAGCGGTATCAGCTCACTCAAAGG
CGGTAATACGGTTATCCACAGAATCAGGGGATAACGCAGGAAAGAACATGTGAGCAAAAGGCCAGCAAAA
GGCCAGGAACCGTAAAAAGGCCGCGTTGCTGGCGTTTTTCCATAGGCTCCGCCCCCCTGACGAGCATCAC
AAAAATCGACGCTCAAGTCAGAGGTGGCGAAACCCGACAGGACTATAAAGATACCAGGCGTTTCCCCCTG
GAAGCTCCCTCGTGCGCTCTCCTGTTCCGACCCTGCCGCTTACCGGATACCTGTCCGCCTTTCTCCCTTC
GGGAAGCGTGGCGCTTTCTCATAGCTCACGCTGTAGGTATCTCAGTTCGGTGTAGGTCGTTCGCTCCAAG
CTGGGCTGTGTGCACGAACCCCCCGTTCAGCCCGACCGCTGCGCCTTATCCGGTAACTATCGTCTTGAGT
CCAACCCGGTAAGACACGACTTATCGCCACTGGCAGCAGCCACTGGTAACAGGATTAGCAGAGCGAGGTA
TGTAGGCGGTGCTACAGAGTTCTTGAAGTGGTGGCCTAACTACGGCTACACTAGAAGAACAGTATTTGGT
ATCTGCGCTCTGCTGAAGCCAGTTACCTTCGGAAAAAGAGTTGGTAGCTCTTGATCCGGCAAACAAACCA
CCGCTGGTAGCGGTGGTTTTTTTGTTTGCAAGCAGCAGATTACGCGCAGAAAAAAAGGATCTCAAGAAGA
TCCTTTGATCTTTTCTACGGGGTCTGACGCTCAGTGGAACGAAAACTCACGTTAAGGGATTTTGGTCATG
AGATTATCAAAAAGGATCTTCACCTAGATCCTTTTAAATTAAAAATGAAGTTTTAAATCAATCTAAAGTA
TATATGAGTAAACTTGGTCTGACAGTTACCAATGCTTAATCAGTGAGGCACCTATCTCAGCGATCTGTCT
ATTTCGTTCATCCATAGTTGCCTGACTCCCCGTCGTGTAGATAACTACGATACGGGAGGGCTTACCATCT
GGCCCCAGTGCTGCAATGATACCGCGAGACCCACGCTCACCGGCTCCAGATTTATCAGCAATAAACCAGC
CAGCCGGAAGGGCCGAGCGCAGAAGTGGTCCTGCAACTTTATCCGCCTCCATCCAGTCTATTAATTGTTG
CCGGGAAGCTAGAGTAAGTAGTTCGCCAGTTAATAGTTTGCGCAACGTTGTTGCCATTGCTACAGGCATC
GTGGTGTCACGCTCGTCGTTTGGTATGGCTTCATTCAGCTCCGGTTCCCAACGATCAAGGCGAGTTACAT
GATCCCCCATGTTGTGCAAAAAAGCGGTTAGCTCCTTCGGTCCTCCGATCGTTGTCAGAAGTAAGTTGGC
CGCAGTGTTATCACTCATGGTTATGGCAGCACTGCATAATTCTCTTACTGTCATGCCATCCGTAAGATGC
TTTTCTGTGACTGGTGAGTACTCAACCAAGTCATTCTGAGAATAGTGTATGCGGCGACCGAGTTGCTCTT
GCCCGGCGTCAATACGGGATAATACCGCGCCACATAGCAGAACTTTAAAAGTGCTCATCATTGGAAAACG
TTCTTCGGGGCGAAAACTCTCAAGGATCTTACCGCTGTTGAGATCCAGTTCGATGTAACCCACTCGTGCA
CCCAACTGATCTTCAGCATCTTTTACTTTCACCAGCGTTTCTGGGTGAGCAAAAACAGGAAGGCAAAATG
CCGCAAAAAAGGGAATAAGGGCGACACGGAAATGTTGAATACTCATACTCTTCCTTTTTCAATATTATTG
AAGCATTTATCAGGGTTATTGTCTCATGAGCGGATACATATTTGAATGTATTTAGAAAAATAAACAAATA
GGGGTTCCGCGCACATTTCCCCGAAAAGTGCCACCTAAATTGTAAGCGTTAATATTTTGTTAAAATTCGC
GTTAAATTTTTGTTAAATCAGCTCATTTTTTAACCAATAGGCCGAAATCGGCAAAATCCCTTATAAATCA
AAAGAATAGACCGAGATAGGGT
[37 nt withheld, positions 8073-8109]
AAAGAACGTGGACTCCAACGTCAAAGG
[49 nt withheld, positions 8137-8185]
T
[91 nt withheld, positions 8187-8277]
G
[124 nt withheld, positions 8279-8402]
CCCATTCGCCATTCAGGCTGCGCAACTGTTGGGAAGGGCGATCGGTGCGGGCCTCTTCGCTATTACGCCA
GCTGGCGAAAGGGGGATGTGCTGCAAGGCGATTAAGTTGGGTAACGCCAGGGTTTTCCCAGTCACGACGT
TGTAAAACGACGGCCAGTGAGCGCGCGTAATACGACTCACTATAGGGCGAATTGACTAGTACATAACTTA
CGGTAAATGGCCCGCCTGGCTGACCGCCCAACGACCCC
